Addgene plasmid #29024: pEMS1090
Purpose: Pleiades (Ple) MiniPromoter expression pattern described in Portales-Casamar et al., PNAS, 2010 (PMID: 20807748)
Depositing lab: Elizabeth Simpson. Depositing organization: University of British Columbia. Publication: A regulatory toolbox of MiniPromoters to drive selective expression in the brain. Portales-Casamar E, Swanson DJ, Liu L, de Leeuw CN, Banks KG, Ho Sui SJ, Fulton DL, Ali J, Amirabbasi M, Arenillas DJ, Babyak N, Black SF, Bonaguro RJ, Brauer E, Candido TR, Castellarin M, Chen J, Chen Y, Cheng JC, Chopra V, Docking TR, Dreolini L, D'Souza CA, Flynn EK, Glenn R, Hatakka K, Hearty TG, Imanian B, Jiang S, Khorasan-zadeh S, Komljenovic I, Laprise S, Liao NY, Lim JS, Lithwick S, Liu F, Liu J, Lu M, McConechy M, McLeod AJ, Milisavljevic M, Mis J, O'Connor K, Palma B, Palmquist DL, Schmouth JF, Swanson MI, Tam B, Ticoll A, Turner JL, Varhol R, Vermeulen J, Watkins RF, Wilson G, Wong BK, Wong SH, Wong TY, Yang GS, Ypsilanti AR, Jones SJ, Holt RA, Goldowitz D, Wasserman WW, Simpson EM. Proc Natl Acad Sci U S A. 2010 Sep 21. 107(38):16589-94. 10.1073/pnas.1009158107 PubMed 20807748.
Backbone
  Vector backbone: pEMS1302
  Backbone size w/o insert (bp): 17451
  Vector type: Pleiades Promoter Project [sic, Pleaides Plieades]
Growth in bacteria
  Bacterial resistance: Ampicillin, 100 μg/mL
  Growth temperature: 37°C
  Growth strain: DH5alpha
  Growth instructions: DH10B
  Copy number: High Copy
Gene/Insert
  Gene/Insert name: Ple178 (alt names: RGS16; regulator of G-protein signaling 16)
  Species: H. sapiens (human)
  Insert size (bp): 863
  Entrez Gene: RGS16 (a.k.a. A28-RGS14, A28-RGS14P, RGS-R)
  Tag / fusion protein: EGFP-Cre-NLS (C terminal on backbone)
  Cloning method: Restriction Enzyme; 5′ cloning site FseI (unknown if destroyed); 3′ cloning site AscI (unknown if destroyed)
  Sequencing primers: 5′ Unknown
Terms and licenses: Academic/Nonprofit Terms; Industry Terms: Not Available to Industry
How to cite: pEMS1090 was a gift from Elizabeth Simpson (Addgene plasmid # 29024 ; http://n2t.net/addgene:29024 ; RRID:Addgene_29024)
