[The description below was written by a language model from this plasmid's Addgene catalogue record.]
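Description:
pEMS1090 is a plasmid from the Pleiades Promoter Project, a collection of constructs built to test compact human regulatory sequences ("MiniPromoters") for their ability to drive selective gene expression in the brain. It is built on the large pEMS1302 backbone (about 17.5 kb without insert) and is propagated in E. coli as a high-copy plasmid under ampicillin selection. The record gives no feature table, so the origin of replication and any other backbone elements, such as sequences for genomic targeting or mammalian selection, are not stated here.

The insert is Ple178, an 863 bp MiniPromoter derived from regulatory sequence of the human RGS16 gene (regulator of G-protein signaling 16), cloned by restriction digestion between FseI and AscI sites. Although the catalogue lists it in the gene/insert field, it is a promoter element rather than a coding sequence. The item listed as a C-terminal "tag" is the reporter carried on the backbone downstream of the cloning site: an EGFP-Cre-NLS fusion. In this arrangement the MiniPromoter controls transcription of a nuclear-localised protein that combines green fluorescence with Cre recombinase activity. Cells in which Ple178 is active can therefore be seen directly by EGFP, and they can also be marked through Cre-mediated recombination of loxP-flanked sequences, for example in a reporter allele.

The stated purpose is to characterise the Ple178 expression pattern, as reported in the associated MiniPromoter toolbox publication. The record does not describe that pattern or say how the construct is delivered into cells or animals.
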