>Addgene plasmid #29024 | pEMS1090 | addgene partial sequence | sequence record 40345 | pEMS1307-fwd 5'-ccgcacgtctaagaaaccat-3'
TATCACGAGGCCCTTTCGTCTTCAAGAATTAATTCCGATCATATTCAATAACCCTTAATGAATTCGAGCT
CCTAGGCCGGCCGAGTAGGGCCTTTTGTGTCTGTCTCTGGGTGGCACATGTGTACTCATGTGCTTTGGAG
CCAGCCCCAGGACTGCTGAGAGCCTGGGCAGAATAATAGTAGTAGTAATAATAATAATAATGATCCCCTA
GTGTGCCAGCCTCTATTCAACATATAAAGGCAGGTCATTGTTCAAGAAAATTATGTTCTAAAAATAGAGC
CATTAATTGCAATTGCTTTCCTTTCTTCTTGTATTCCCTGCTGTCCCTCCAGCTGACCTATTTCCTCTTC
TTTCCCGCAACCCCGGGTACTTATCAGTATAATCAGATGCTGTTTTGCCCAGGTTTGCACCCTGTGCGCC
TGTCCTCAGGACCCAGCAGGCTCAGACTTGCCTGCGATCAAAGAAAGCCCTGTGTGCCTCCCAGACCCAC
CACCCCCGTGCAAACTCTCTCAACACGACACCGCTGCGTGACTTTCCTGCTGTTACTAGAGGTCGGCAGG
TACTTTTCCCTAGGAAACTGGGTGTGCACGTCTCATCCCCGTGCCAATTCTCTTGCCGCTTTTCCTTCCA
CACGCGGCGTCCTCTGGGCGGAGGGTGCAGCTCCGCGTGCTCCAGTTGCCGCGAAAGTTGCACCCGGCCC
AGTCTGGCTGCGGGCCCCGCCTCCGCCTTCTCAGCGCCCAGCCCCACCCTCCGATTGGTCAGCAGTGCCC
AGCCCCGCCCCGCTCCTCCGAGGGGATTTAAAGCAGCGGCCGCTCAGTCTGGGCGCTTG
