>Addgene plasmid #29024 | pEMS1090 | addgene partial sequence | sequence record 42769 | CRE-R 5'-gcaaacggacagaagcattt-3'
ACATGTCCATCAGGTTCTTGCGAACCTCATCACTCGTTGCATCGACCGGTAATGCAGGCAAATTTTGGTG
TACGGTCAGTAAATTGGATAACTTGTACAGCTCGTCCATGCCGAGAGTGATCCCGGCGGCGGTCACGAAC
TCCAGCAGGACCATGTGATCGCGCTTCTCGTTGGGGTCTTTGCTCAGGGCGGACTGGGTGCTCAGGTAGT
GGTTGTCGGGCAGCAGCACGGGGCCGTCGCCGATGGGGGTGTTCTGCTGGTAGTGGTCGGCGAGCTGCAC
GCTGCCGTCCTCGATGTTGTGGCGGATCTTGAAGTTCACCTTGATGCCGTTCTTCTGCTTGTCGGCCATG
ATATAGACGTTGTGGCTGTTGTAGTTGTACTCCAGCTTGTGCCCCAGGATGTTGCCGTCCTCCTTGAAGT
CGATGCCCTTCAGCTCGATGCGGTTCACCAGGGTGTCGCCCTCGAACTTCACCTCGGCGCGGGTCTTGTA
GTTGCCGTCGTCCTTGAAGAAGATGGTGCGCTCCTGGACGTAGCCTTCGGGCATGGCGGACTTGAAGAAG
TCGTGCTGCTTCATGTG
